LOCUS       Exported 4169 bp ds-DNA circular SYN 13-MAY-2021
DEFINITION  DNA sequence source for amplifying an HDR template to tag endogenous
            human CD4 gene with mCherry.
ACCESSION   .
VERSION     .
KEYWORDS    CD4-C-mCherry HDRT Source (pTR 175)
SOURCE      synthetic DNA construct
  ORGANISM  synthetic DNA construct
REFERENCE   1 (bases 1 to 4169)
  AUTHORS   Roth TL, Puig-Saus C, Yu R, Shifrut E, Carnevale J, Li PJ, Hiatt J,
            Saco J, Krystofinski P, Li H, Tobin V, Nguyen DN, Lee MR, Putnam AL,
            Ferris AL, Chen JW, Schickel JN, Pellerin L, Carmody D,
            Alkorta-Aranburu G, Del Gaudio D, Matsumoto H, Morell M, Mao Y, Cho
            M, Quadros RM, Gurumurthy CB, Smith B, Haugwitz M, Hughes SH,
            Weissman JS, Schumann K, Esensten JH, May AP, Ashworth A, Kupfer GM,
            Greeley SAW, Bacchetta R, Meffre E, Roncarolo MG, Romberg N, Herold
            KC, Ribas A, Leonetti MD, Marson A
  TITLE     Reprogramming human T cell function and specificity with non-viral
            genome targeting.
  JOURNAL   Nature. 2018 Jul 11. pii: 10.1038/s41586-018-0326-5. doi:
            10.1038/s41586-018-0326-5.
  PUBMED    29995861
REFERENCE   2 (bases 1 to 4169)
  AUTHORS   .
  TITLE     Direct Submission
  JOURNAL   Exported May 13, 2021 from SnapGene Server 1.1.58
            http://www.snapgene.com
FEATURES             Location/Qualifiers
     source          1..4169
                     /organism="synthetic DNA construct"
                     /mol_type="other DNA"
     primer_bind     42..60
                     /label=pBRforEco
                     /note="pBR322 vectors, upsteam of EcoRI site, forward
                     primer"
     primer_bind     complement(98..120)
                     /label=pGEX 3'
                     /note="pGEX vectors, reverse primer"
     primer_bind     220..239
                     /label=pRS-marker
                     /note="pRS vectors, use to sequence yeast selectable
                     marker"
     primer_bind     433..455
                     /label=M13/pUC Forward
                     /note="In lacZ gene"
     primer_bind     447..464
                     /label=M13 Forward
                     /note="In lacZ gene. Also called M13-F20 or M13 (-21)
                     Forward"
     primer_bind     448..464
                     /label=M13 fwd
                     /note="common sequencing primer, one of multiple similar
                     variants"
     promoter        544..562
                     /label=T7 promoter
                     /note="promoter for bacteriophage T7 RNA polymerase"
     CDS             842..1546
                     /codon_start=1
                     /product="monomeric derivative of DsRed fluorescent protein
                     (Shaner et al., 2004)"
                     /label=mCherry
                     /note="mammalian codon-optimized"
                     /translation="VSKGEEDNMAIIKEFMRFKVHMEGSVNGHEFEIEGEGEGRPYEGT
                     QTAKLKVTKGGPLPFAWDILSPQFMYGSKAYVKHPADIPDYLKLSFPEGFKWERVMNFE
                     DGGVVTVTQDSSLQDGEFIYKVKLRGTNFPSDGPVMQKKTMGWEASSERMYPEDGALKG
                     EIKQRLKLKDGGHYDAEVKTTYKAKKPVQLPGAYNVNIKLDITSHNEDYTIVEQYERAE
                     GRHSTGGMDELYK"
     primer_bind     complement(984..1002)
                     /label=mCherry-R
                     /note="mCherry, reverse primer"
     primer_bind     1252..1271
                     /label=mCherry-F
                     /note="mCherry, forward primer"
     primer_bind     complement(2017..2033)
                     /label=M13 rev
                     /note="common sequencing primer, one of multiple similar
                     variants"
     primer_bind     complement(2017..2033)
                     /label=M13 Reverse
                     /note="In lacZ gene. Also called M13-rev"
     primer_bind     complement(2030..2052)
                     /label=M13/pUC Reverse
                     /note="In lacZ gene"
     protein_bind    2041..2057
                     /label=lac operator
                     /bound_moiety="lac repressor encoded by lacI"
                     /note="The lac repressor binds to the lac operator to
                     inhibit transcription in E. coli. This inhibition can be
                     relieved by adding lactose or
                     isopropyl-beta-D-thiogalactopyranoside (IPTG)."
     promoter        complement(2065..2095)
                     /label=lac promoter
                     /note="promoter for the E. coli lac operon"
     protein_bind    2110..2131
                     /label=CAP binding site
                     /bound_moiety="E. coli catabolite activator protein"
                     /note="CAP binding activates transcription in the presence
                     of cAMP."
     primer_bind     complement(2248..2265)
                     /label=L4440
                     /note="L4440 vector, forward primer"
     rep_origin      complement(2419..3007)
                     /direction=LEFT
                     /label=ori
                     /note="high-copy-number ColE1/pMB1/pBR322/pUC origin of
                     replication"
     primer_bind     complement(2499..2518)
                     /label=pBR322ori-F
                     /note="pBR322 origin, forward primer"
     CDS             complement(3178..4038)
                     /codon_start=1
                     /gene="bla"
                     /product="beta-lactamase"
                     /label=AmpR
                     /note="confers resistance to ampicillin, carbenicillin, and
                     related antibiotics"
                     /translation="MSIQHFRVALIPFFAAFCLPVFAHPETLVKVKDAEDQLGARVGYI
                     ELDLNSGKILESFRPEERFPMMSTFKVLLCGAVLSRIDAGQEQLGRRIHYSQNDLVEYS
                     PVTEKHLTDGMTVRELCSAAITMSDNTAANLLLTTIGGPKELTAFLHNMGDHVTRLDRW
                     EPELNEAIPNDERDTTMPVAMATTLRKLLTGELLTLASRQQLIDWMEADKVAGPLLRSA
                     LPAGWFIADKSGAGERGSRGIIAALGPDGKPSRIVVIYTTGSQATMDERNRQIAEIGAS
                     LIKHW"
     primer_bind     3801..3820
                     /label=Amp-R
                     /note="Ampicillin resistance gene, reverse primer"
     promoter        complement(4039..4143)
                     /gene="bla"
                     /label=AmpR promoter
ORIGIN
        1 acgtctaaga aaccattatt atcatgacat taacctataa aaataggcgt atcacgaggc
       61 cctttcgtct cgcgcgtttc ggtgatgacg gtgaaaacct ctgacacatg cagctcccgg
      121 agacggtcac agcttgtctg taagcggatg ccgggagcag acaagcccgt cagggcgcgt
      181 cagcgggtgt tggcgggtgt cggggctggc ttaactatgc ggcatcagag cagattgtac
      241 tgagagtgca ccatatgcgg tgtgaaatac cgcacagatg cgtaaggaga aaataccgca
      301 tcaggcgcca ttcgccattc aggctgcgca actgttggga agggcgatcg gtgcgggcct
      361 cttcgctatt acgccagctg gcgaaagggg gatgtgctgc aaggcgatta agttgggtaa
      421 cgccagggtt ttcccagtca cgacgttgta aaacgacggc cagtgaattc gagctcggta
      481 cccggggagt actgagagtg caccaggatc cgggaacctc ttctgtaact ccttagcagc
      541 tgataatacg actcactata ggagatgggg gctaaagggg tgtggtggag aggatagagg
      601 ggtgggaaaa gatggccagg agctagaagg aggcagaagt gggaggatgg agctgaagga
      661 gcagcaggcc aggaaaggcc ctgctggaaa gccactggag ctgtgctgcg ctggaaaggc
      721 cattggaggt gctagaacgc aaaggggttg cagtggggac agacctgctc cccttcttct
      781 ttgttcctgc agccggtttc agaagacatg tagccccatt ggatcgggtg ggactagtgg
      841 cgtgagcaag ggcgaggagg ataacatggc catcatcaag gagttcatgc gcttcaaggt
      901 gcacatggag ggctccgtga acggccacga gttcgagatc gagggcgagg gcgagggccg
      961 cccctacgag ggcacccaga ccgccaagct gaaggtgacc aagggtggcc ccctgccctt
     1021 cgcctgggac atcctgtccc ctcagttcat gtacggctcc aaggcctacg tgaagcaccc
     1081 cgccgacatc cccgactact tgaagctgtc cttccccgag ggcttcaagt gggagcgcgt
     1141 gatgaacttc gaggacggcg gcgtggtgac cgtgacccag gactcctccc tgcaggacgg
     1201 cgagttcatc tacaaggtga agctgcgcgg caccaacttc ccctccgacg gccccgtaat
     1261 gcagaagaag accatgggct gggaggcctc ctccgagcgg atgtaccccg aggacggcgc
     1321 cctgaagggc gagatcaagc agaggctgaa gctgaaggac ggcggccact acgacgctga
     1381 ggtcaagacc acctacaagg ccaagaagcc cgtgcagctg cccggcgcct acaacgtcaa
     1441 catcaagttg gacatcacct cccacaacga ggactacacc atcgtggaac agtacgaacg
     1501 cgccgagggc cgccactcca ccggcggcat ggacgagctg tacaagggaa ccggtgctgg
     1561 aagtggttga ggcacgaggc caggcagatc ccacttgcag cctccccagg tgtctgcccc
     1621 gcgtttcctg cctgcggacc agatgaatgt agcagatccc cagcctctgg cctcctgttc
     1681 gcctcctcta caatttgcca ttgtttctcc tgggttaggc cccggcttca ctggttgagt
     1741 gttgctctct agtttccaga ggcttaatca caccgtcctc cacgccattt ccttttcctt
     1801 caagcctagc ccttctctca ttatttctct ctgaccctct ccccactgct catttggatc
     1861 ccaggggagt gttcagggcc agccctggct ggcatggagg gtgaggctgg gtgtctggaa
     1921 gcatcctgct cacttgtttg ccctcaggct cgagtcctcg ctcactgact ctcctctaga
     1981 gtcgacctgc aggcatgcaa gcttggcgta atcatggtca tagctgtttc ctgtgtgaaa
     2041 ttgttatccg ctcacaattc cacacaacat acgagccgga agcataaagt gtaaagcctg
     2101 gggtgcctaa tgagtgagct aactcacatt aattgcgttg cgctcactgc ccgctttcca
     2161 gtcgggaaac ctgtcgtgcc agctgcatta atgaatcggc caacgcgcgg ggagaggcgg
     2221 tttgcgtatt gggcgctctt ccgcttcctc gctcactgac tcgctgcgct cggtcgttcg
     2281 gctgcggcga gcggtatcag ctcactcaaa ggcggtaata cggttatcca cagaatcagg
     2341 ggataacgca ggaaagaaca tgtgagcaaa aggccagcaa aaggccagga accgtaaaaa
     2401 ggccgcgttg ctggcgtttt tccataggct ccgcccccct gacgagcatc acaaaaatcg
     2461 acgctcaagt cagaggtggc gaaacccgac aggactataa agataccagg cgtttccccc
     2521 tggaagctcc ctcgtgcgct ctcctgttcc gaccctgccg cttaccggat acctgtccgc
     2581 ctttctccct tcgggaagcg tggcgctttc tcatagctca cgctgtaggt atctcagttc
     2641 ggtgtaggtc gttcgctcca agctgggctg tgtgcacgaa ccccccgttc agcccgaccg
     2701 ctgcgcctta tccggtaact atcgtcttga gtccaacccg gtaagacacg acttatcgcc
     2761 actggcagca gccactggta acaggattag cagagcgagg tatgtaggcg gtgctacaga
     2821 gttcttgaag tggtggccta actacggcta cactagaaga acagtatttg gtatctgcgc
     2881 tctgctgaag ccagttacct tcggaaaaag agttggtagc tcttgatccg gcaaacaaac
     2941 caccgctggt agcggtggtt tttttgtttg caagcagcag attacgcgca gaaaaaaagg
     3001 atctcaagaa gatcctttga tcttttctac ggggtctgac gctcagtgga acgaaaactc
     3061 acgttaaggg attttggtca tgagattatc aaaaaggatc ttcacctaga tccttttaaa
     3121 ttaaaaatga agttttaaat caatctaaag tatatatgag taaacttggt ctgacagtta
     3181 ccaatgctta atcagtgagg cacctatctc agcgatctgt ctatttcgtt catccatagt
     3241 tgcctgactc cccgtcgtgt agataactac gatacgggag ggcttaccat ctggccccag
     3301 tgctgcaatg ataccgcgag acccacgctc accggctcca gatttatcag caataaacca
     3361 gccagccgga agggccgagc gcagaagtgg tcctgcaact ttatccgcct ccatccagtc
     3421 tattaattgt tgccgggaag ctagagtaag tagttcgcca gttaatagtt tgcgcaacgt
     3481 tgttgccatt gctacaggca tcgtggtgtc acgctcgtcg tttggtatgg cttcattcag
     3541 ctccggttcc caacgatcaa ggcgagttac atgatccccc atgttgtgca aaaaagcggt
     3601 tagctccttc ggtcctccga tcgttgtcag aagtaagttg gccgcagtgt tatcactcat
     3661 ggttatggca gcactgcata attctcttac tgtcatgcca tccgtaagat gcttttctgt
     3721 gactggtgag tactcaacca agtcattctg agaatagtgt atgcggcgac cgagttgctc
     3781 ttgcccggcg tcaatacggg ataataccgc gccacatagc agaactttaa aagtgctcat
     3841 cattggaaaa cgttcttcgg ggcgaaaact ctcaaggatc ttaccgctgt tgagatccag
     3901 ttcgatgtaa cccactcgtg cacccaactg atcttcagca tcttttactt tcaccagcgt
     3961 ttctgggtga gcaaaaacag gaaggcaaaa tgccgcaaaa aagggaataa gggcgacacg
     4021 gaaatgttga atactcatac tcttcctttt tcaatattat tgaagcattt atcagggtta
     4081 ttgtctcatg agcggataca tatttgaatg tatttagaaa aataaacaaa taggggttcc
     4141 gcgcacattt ccccgaaaag tgccacctg
//
