>Addgene plasmid #112019 | CD4-C-mCherry HDRT Source (pTR 175) | depositor full sequence | sequence record 210648 | CD4-C-mCherry HDRT Source (pTR 175) sequence 4169 bps
TCGCGCGTTTCGGTGATGACGGTGAAAACCTCTGACACATGCAGCTCCCGGAGACGGTCACAGCTTGTCT
GTAAGCGGATGCCGGGAGCAGACAAGCCCGTCAGGGCGCGTCAGCGGGTGTTGGCGGGTGTCGGGGCTGG
CTTAACTATGCGGCATCAGAGCAGATTGTACTGAGAGTGCACCATATGCGGTGTGAAATACCGCACAGAT
GCGTAAGGAGAAAATACCGCATCAGGCGCCATTCGCCATTCAGGCTGCGCAACTGTTGGGAAGGGCGATC
GGTGCGGGCCTCTTCGCTATTACGCCAGCTGGCGAAAGGGGGATGTGCTGCAAGGCGATTAAGTTGGGTA
ACGCCAGGGTTTTCCCAGTCACGACGTTGTAAAACGACGGCCAGTGAATTCGAGCTCGGTACCCGGGGAG
TACTGAGAGTGCACCAGGATCCGGGAACCTCTTCTGTAACTCCTTAGCAGCTGATAATACGACTCACTAT
AGGAGATGGGGGCTAAAGGGGTGTGGTGGAGAGGATAGAGGGGTGGGAAAAGATGGCCAGGAGCTAGAAG
GAGGCAGAAGTGGGAGGATGGAGCTGAAGGAGCAGCAGGCCAGGAAAGGCCCTGCTGGAAAGCCACTGGA
GCTGTGCTGCGCTGGAAAGGCCATTGGAGGTGCTAGAACGCAAAGGGGTTGCAGTGGGGACAGACCTGCT
CCCCTTCTTCTTTGTTCCTGCAGCCGGTTTCAGAAGACATGTAGCCCCATTGGATCGGGTGGGACTAGTG
GCGTGAGCAAGGGCGAGGAGGATAACATGGCCATCATCAAGGAGTTCATGCGCTTCAAGGTGCACATGGA
GGGCTCCGTGAACGGCCACGAGTTCGAGATCGAGGGCGAGGGCGAGGGCCGCCCCTACGAGGGCACCCAG
ACCGCCAAGCTGAAGGTGACCAAGGGTGGCCCCCTGCCCTTCGCCTGGGACATCCTGTCCCCTCAGTTCA
TGTACGGCTCCAAGGCCTACGTGAAGCACCCCGCCGACATCCCCGACTACTTGAAGCTGTCCTTCCCCGA
GGGCTTCAAGTGGGAGCGCGTGATGAACTTCGAGGACGGCGGCGTGGTGACCGTGACCCAGGACTCCTCC
CTGCAGGACGGCGAGTTCATCTACAAGGTGAAGCTGCGCGGCACCAACTTCCCCTCCGACGGCCCCGTAA
TGCAGAAGAAGACCATGGGCTGGGAGGCCTCCTCCGAGCGGATGTACCCCGAGGACGGCGCCCTGAAGGG
CGAGATCAAGCAGAGGCTGAAGCTGAAGGACGGCGGCCACTACGACGCTGAGGTCAAGACCACCTACAAG
GCCAAGAAGCCCGTGCAGCTGCCCGGCGCCTACAACGTCAACATCAAGTTGGACATCACCTCCCACAACG
AGGACTACACCATCGTGGAACAGTACGAACGCGCCGAGGGCCGCCACTCCACCGGCGGCATGGACGAGCT
GTACAAGGGAACCGGTGCTGGAAGTGGTTGAGGCACGAGGCCAGGCAGATCCCACTTGCAGCCTCCCCAG
GTGTCTGCCCCGCGTTTCCTGCCTGCGGACCAGATGAATGTAGCAGATCCCCAGCCTCTGGCCTCCTGTT
CGCCTCCTCTACAATTTGCCATTGTTTCTCCTGGGTTAGGCCCCGGCTTCACTGGTTGAGTGTTGCTCTC
TAGTTTCCAGAGGCTTAATCACACCGTCCTCCACGCCATTTCCTTTTCCTTCAAGCCTAGCCCTTCTCTC
ATTATTTCTCTCTGACCCTCTCCCCACTGCTCATTTGGATCCCAGGGGAGTGTTCAGGGCCAGCCCTGGC
TGGCATGGAGGGTGAGGCTGGGTGTCTGGAAGCATCCTGCTCACTTGTTTGCCCTCAGGCTCGAGTCCTC
GCTCACTGACTCTCCTCTAGAGTCGACCTGCAGGCATGCAAGCTTGGCGTAATCATGGTCATAGCTGTTT
CCTGTGTGAAATTGTTATCCGCTCACAATTCCACACAACATACGAGCCGGAAGCATAAAGTGTAAAGCCT
GGGGTGCCTAATGAGTGAGCTAACTCACATTAATTGCGTTGCGCTCACTGCCCGCTTTCCAGTCGGGAAA
CCTGTCGTGCCAGCTGCATTAATGAATCGGCCAACGCGCGGGGAGAGGCGGTTTGCGTATTGGGCGCTCT
TCCGCTTCCTCGCTCACTGACTCGCTGCGCTCGGTCGTTCGGCTGCGGCGAGCGGTATCAGCTCACTCAA
AGGCGGTAATACGGTTATCCACAGAATCAGGGGATAACGCAGGAAAGAACATGTGAGCAAAAGGCCAGCA
AAAGGCCAGGAACCGTAAAAAGGCCGCGTTGCTGGCGTTTTTCCATAGGCTCCGCCCCCCTGACGAGCAT
CACAAAAATCGACGCTCAAGTCAGAGGTGGCGAAACCCGACAGGACTATAAAGATACCAGGCGTTTCCCC
CTGGAAGCTCCCTCGTGCGCTCTCCTGTTCCGACCCTGCCGCTTACCGGATACCTGTCCGCCTTTCTCCC
TTCGGGAAGCGTGGCGCTTTCTCATAGCTCACGCTGTAGGTATCTCAGTTCGGTGTAGGTCGTTCGCTCC
AAGCTGGGCTGTGTGCACGAACCCCCCGTTCAGCCCGACCGCTGCGCCTTATCCGGTAACTATCGTCTTG
AGTCCAACCCGGTAAGACACGACTTATCGCCACTGGCAGCAGCCACTGGTAACAGGATTAGCAGAGCGAG
GTATGTAGGCGGTGCTACAGAGTTCTTGAAGTGGTGGCCTAACTACGGCTACACTAGAAGGACAGTATTT
GGTATCTGCGCTCTGCTGAAGCCAGTTACCTTCGGAAAAAGAGTTGGTAGCTCTTGATCCGGCAAACAAA
CCACCGCTGGTAGCGGTGGTTTTTTTGTTTGCAAGCAGCAGATTACGCGCAGAAAAAAAGGATCTCAAGA
AGATCCTTTGATCTTTTCTACGGGGTCTGACGCTCAGTGGAACGAAAACTCACGTTAAGGGATTTTGGTC
ATGAGATTATCAAAAAGGATCTTCACCTAGATCCTTTTAAATTAAAAATGAAGTTTTAAATCAATCTAAA
GTATATATGAGTAAACTTGGTCTGACAGTTACCAATGCTTAATCAGTGAGGCACCTATCTCAGCGATCTG
TCTATTTCGTTCATCCATAGTTGCCTGACTCCCCGTCGTGTAGATAACTACGATACGGGAGGGCTTACCA
TCTGGCCCCAGTGCTGCAATGATACCGCGAGACCCACGCTCACCGGCTCCAGATTTATCAGCAATAAACC
AGCCAGCCGGAAGGGCCGAGCGCAGAAGTGGTCCTGCAACTTTATCCGCCTCCATCCAGTCTATTAATTG
TTGCCGGGAAGCTAGAGTAAGTAGTTCGCCAGTTAATAGTTTGCGCAACGTTGTTGCCATTGCTACAGGC
ATCGTGGTGTCACGCTCGTCGTTTGGTATGGCTTCATTCAGCTCCGGTTCCCAACGATCAAGGCGAGTTA
CATGATCCCCCATGTTGTGCAAAAAAGCGGTTAGCTCCTTCGGTCCTCCGATCGTTGTCAGAAGTAAGTT
GGCCGCAGTGTTATCACTCATGGTTATGGCAGCACTGCATAATTCTCTTACTGTCATGCCATCCGTAAGA
TGCTTTTCTGTGACTGGTGAGTACTCAACCAAGTCATTCTGAGAATAGTGTATGCGGCGACCGAGTTGCT
CTTGCCCGGCGTCAATACGGGATAATACCGCGCCACATAGCAGAACTTTAAAAGTGCTCATCATTGGAAA
ACGTTCTTCGGGGCGAAAACTCTCAAGGATCTTACCGCTGTTGAGATCCAGTTCGATGTAACCCACTCGT
GCACCCAACTGATCTTCAGCATCTTTTACTTTCACCAGCGTTTCTGGGTGAGCAAAAACAGGAAGGCAAA
ATGCCGCAAAAAAGGGAATAAGGGCGACACGGAAATGTTGAATACTCATACTCTTCCTTTTTCAATATTA
TTGAAGCATTTATCAGGGTTATTGTCTCATGAGCGGATACATATTTGAATGTATTTAGAAAAATAAACAA
ATAGGGGTTCCGCGCACATTTCCCCGAAAAGTGCCACCTGACGTCTAAGAAACCATTATTATCATGACAT
TAACCTATAAAAATAGGCGTATCACGAGGCCCTTTCGTC
Features (pLannotate 1.2.2; 14 found; start..end, strand, type, name):
    137..236     +  misc_feature   bom (fragment): basis of mobility region from pBR322
    242..399     -  CDS            lacZα (fragment): LacZα fragment of β-galactosidase; lacZ fragment
    420..436     +  misc_feature   bom (fragment): basis of mobility region from pBR322
    475..493     +  promoter       T7 promoter: promoter for bacteriophage T7 RNA polymerase
    773..1477    +  CDS            mCherry: mCherry is a basic (constitutively fluorescent) red fluorescent protein published in 2004, derived from Discosoma sp.. It is reported to be a very rapidly-maturing monomer with low acid sensitivity.
   1903..1935    +  misc_feature   MCS (fragment): pUC18/19 multiple cloning site
   1972..1988    -  protein_bind   lac operator: The lac repressor binds to the lac operator to inhibit transcription in E. coli. This inhibition can be relieved by adding lactose or isopropyl-β-D-thiogalactopyranoside (IPTG). lac repressor encoded by lacI
   1996..2026    -  promoter       lac promoter: promoter for the E. coli lac operon
   2041..2062    -  protein_bind   CAP binding site: CAP binding activates transcription in the presence of cAMP. E. coli catabolite activator protein
   2075..2167    -  CDS            lacI (fragment): lac repressor; lacI; The lac repressor binds to the lac operator to inhibit transcription in E. coli. This inhibition can be relieved by adding lactose or isopropyl-β-D-thiogalactopyranoside (IPTG).
   2350..2938    -  rep_origin     ori: high-copy-number ColE1/pMB1/pBR322/pUC origin of replication
   3109..3969    -  CDS            AmpR: β-lactamase; bla; confers resistance to ampicillin, carbenicillin, and related antibiotics
   3970..4074    -  promoter       AmpR promoter: bla
   4169..35      +  CDS            rop (fragment) (across the origin): Rop protein, which maintains plasmids at low copy number; rop
