[The description below was written by a language model from this plasmid's Addgene catalogue record, the feature table of its GenBank file and pLannotate feature annotations shown in this document.]
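Description:
CD4-C-mCherry HDRT Source (pTR 175) is a 4,169 bp pUC19-based cloning plasmid that serves as a DNA source from which a homology-directed repair template (HDRT) is amplified, rather than as an expression vector in its own right. It is maintained in E. coli at high copy through the ColE1/pUC origin and selected with ampicillin via the beta-lactamase (AmpR) gene and its own promoter. The remaining annotated backbone elements are ordinary pUC19 remnants: lacZα and multiple cloning site fragments, the lac promoter, operator and CAP binding site, and the M13 sequencing primer sites that flank the insertion region.

The insert, recorded as about 1.4 kb and assembled by Gibson cloning, is a human CD4–mCherry repair template. The only feature annotated within it is a mammalian codon-optimized mCherry coding sequence of roughly 700 bp. Several hundred unannotated base pairs lie on each side of it; these presumably correspond to the CD4 homology arms that direct integration, although the feature tables do not label them. No mammalian promoter is present, which fits the design: after a Cas9-induced cut and repair at the endogenous locus, mCherry would be expressed as a fusion under native CD4 regulation, and the "C" in the name suggests tagging at the C-terminus. A T7 promoter is annotated upstream of the insert, but the record does not state its role. The depositor notes a matching guide RNA for use with the template. The two feature tables describe the same sequence, with coordinates offset by 69 bp. The associated work concerns non-viral genome targeting in human T cells, where such a template allows fluorescent tracking of endogenous CD4 and readout of knock-in efficiency.
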