Addgene plasmid #112019: CD4-C-mCherry HDRT Source (pTR 175)
Purpose: DNA sequence source for amplifying an HDR template to tag endogenous human CD4 gene with mCherry
Depositing lab: Alexander Marson. Depositing organization: University of California, San Francisco (UCSF). Publication: Reprogramming human T cell function and specificity with non-viral genome targeting. Roth TL, Puig-Saus C, Yu R, Shifrut E, Carnevale J, Li PJ, Hiatt J, Saco J, Krystofinski P, Li H, Tobin V, Nguyen DN, Lee MR, Putnam AL, Ferris AL, Chen JW, Schickel JN, Pellerin L, Carmody D, Alkorta-Aranburu G, Del Gaudio D, Matsumoto H, Morell M, Mao Y, Cho M, Quadros RM, Gurumurthy CB, Smith B, Haugwitz M, Hughes SH, Weissman JS, Schumann K, Esensten JH, May AP, Ashworth A, Kupfer GM, Greeley SAW, Bacchetta R, Meffre E, Roncarolo MG, Romberg N, Herold KC, Ribas A, Leonetti MD, Marson A. Nature. 2018 Jul 11. pii: 10.1038/s41586-018-0326-5. doi: 10.1038/s41586-018-0326-5. PubMed 29995861.
Backbone
  Vector backbone: pUC19
  Backbone size w/o insert (bp): 2686
  Vector type: CRISPR, Synthetic Biology
Growth in bacteria
  Bacterial resistance: Ampicillin, 100 μg/mL
  Growth temperature: 37°C
  Growth strain: DH5alpha
  Copy number: High Copy
Gene/Insert
  Gene/Insert name: CD4-mCherry HDRT
  Species: H. sapiens (human)
  Insert size (bp): 1364
  Entrez Gene: CD4 (a.k.a. CD4mut, IMD79, Leu-3, OKT4D, T4)
  Cloning method: Gibson Cloning
Terms and licenses: Academic/Nonprofit Terms; Industry Terms: Not Available to Industry
Depositor comments: gRNA sequence that can be used with this DNA template: CTGGCCTCGTGCCTCAAATG
How to cite: CD4-C-mCherry HDRT Source (pTR 175) was a gift from Alexander Marson (Addgene plasmid # 112019 ; http://n2t.net/addgene:112019 ; RRID:Addgene_112019)
